Addgene plasmid #147981: pAc5.1B-EGFP-DmCaf40-Y208AR249A_X
Purpose: Insect Expression of DmCaf40-Y208AR249A
Depositing lab: Elisa Izaurralde. Depositing organization: Max Planck Institute for Developmental Biology. Publication: A DDX6-CNOT1 complex and W-binding pockets in CNOT9 reveal direct links between miRNA target recognition and silencing. Chen Y, Boland A, Kuzuoglu-Ozturk D, Bawankar P, Loh B, Chang CT, Weichenrieder O, Izaurralde E. Mol Cell. 2014 Jun 5;54(5):737-50. doi: 10.1016/j.molcel.2014.03.034. Epub 2014 Apr 24. PubMed 24768540.
Backbone
  Vector backbone: Unknown
  Vector type: Insect Expression
Growth in bacteria
  Bacterial resistance: Ampicillin, 100 μg/mL
  Growth temperature: 37°C
  Growth strain: DH5alpha
  Copy number: Low Copy
Gene/Insert
  Gene/Insert name: DmCaf40-Y208AR249A
  Species: D. melanogaster (fly)
  Entrez Gene: Rcd-1 (a.k.a. Dmel_CG14213, CAF40, CG14213, Caf40, Dmel\CG14213, Drcd-1)
  Cloning method: Unknown
Terms and licenses: Academic/Nonprofit Terms; Industry Terms: Not Available to Industry
Depositor comments: ORF extracted from NCBI:NM_167675.1 Plasmids from this collection were made available to the research community and donated after the lab closed. Please note that the sequence provided by the depositing laboratory may be theoretical/predicted or based on Sanger sequencing results. There may be discrepancies between sequencing results obtained by Addgene and the depositor sequence. If an Addgene verified sequence is not available, please contact before placing your order to request that our lab fully sequence the plasmid.
How to cite: pAc5.1B-EGFP-DmCaf40-Y208AR249A_X was a gift from Elisa Izaurralde (Addgene plasmid # 147981 ; http://n2t.net/addgene:147981 ; RRID:Addgene_147981)
