[The description below was written by a language model from this plasmid's Addgene catalogue record and pLannotate feature annotations shown in this document.]
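Description:
pAc5.1B-EGFP-DmCaf40-Y208AR249A_X is an insect-cell expression plasmid of about 7 kb for producing a GFP-tagged double point mutant of Drosophila melanogaster Caf40 (gene Rcd-1, CG14213; the fly orthologue of human CNOT9). The catalogue lists the backbone as unknown, although the name and annotated parts point to a pAc5.1-type vector. Propagation in E. coli relies on a ColE1/pUC-type origin and a β-lactamase gene with its own promoter for ampicillin selection. The annotation calls the origin high-copy, whereas the repository entry records the plasmid as low copy. Short fragments annotated as tetracycline resistance and SV40 large T antigen appear to be non-functional backbone remnants. No marker for selection in insect cells is annotated.

Expression is driven by the constitutive Drosophila actin 5C promoter, followed by an EGFP coding sequence and then the Caf40 open reading frame, giving an N-terminal EGFP fusion. The annotation tool labels the insert as a fragment of human CNOT9, reflecting homology between the orthologues; the record states that the ORF is from the fly. The insert carries the substitutions Y208A and R249A. A V5 epitope from the vector lies downstream of the insert, but the record does not show whether it is translated in frame or preceded by a stop codon. An SV40 polyadenylation signal terminates the transcript.

Caf40/CNOT9 is a subunit of the CCR4-NOT deadenylase complex. The associated study concerns tryptophan-binding pockets in CNOT9 that link miRNA target recognition to silencing, so this mutant was presumably used as a binding-deficient comparison to the wild-type protein in Drosophila cultured cells, though the record does not state the mutations' effect. The depositor sequence may be theoretical rather than fully verified.
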