Features (pLannotate 1.2.2; 10 found; start..end, strand, type, name):
     56..2568    +  promoter       Ac5 promoter: Drosophila melanogaster actin 5C promoter
   2588..3304    +  CDS            EGFP: EGFP is a basic (constitutively fluorescent) green fluorescent protein published in 1996, derived from Aequorea victoria. It is reported to be a rapidly-maturing weak dimer with moderate acid sensitivity.
   3392..4222    +  CDS            CNOT9 (fragment): CNOT9_HUMAN - Also known as RCD1, RQCD1. Experimental evidence at protein level: Swiss-Prot protein existence level 1. Component of the CCR4-NOT complex which is one of the major cellular mRNA deadenylases and is linked to various cellular processes including bulk mRNA degradation, miRNA-mediated repression, translational repression during translational initiation and general transcription regulation. Additional complex functions may be a consequence of its influence on mRNA expression. Involved in down- regulation of MYB- and JUN-dependent transcription. May play a role in cell differentiatio
   4257..4298    +  CDS            V5 tag: epitope tag from simian virus 5
   4398..4532    -  polyA_signal   SV40 poly(A) signal: SV40 polyadenylation signal
   4555..4639    -  CDS            large T antigen (fragment): large T antigen from SV40 (simian virus 40)
   4640..5110    +  CDS            TcR (fragment): tetracycline efflux protein; tet; confers resistance to tetracycline
   5154..5742    -  rep_origin     ori: high-copy-number ColE1/pMB1/pBR322/pUC origin of replication
   5913..6773    -  CDS            AmpR: β-lactamase; bla; confers resistance to ampicillin, carbenicillin, and related antibiotics
   6774..6878    -  promoter       AmpR promoter: bla
>Addgene plasmid #147981 | pAc5.1B-EGFP-DmCaf40-Y208AR249A_X | depositor full sequence | sequence record 290428 | Full Sequence
CTTCAAGGAATTAATTCTATATTCTAAAAACACAAATGATACTTCTAAAAAAAATCATGAATGGCATCAA
CTCTGAATCAAATCTTTGCAGATGCACCTACTTCTCATTTCCACTGTCACATCATTTTTCCAGATCTCGC
TGCCTGTTATGTGGCCCACAAACCAAGACACGTTTTATGGCCATTAAAGCTGGCTGATCGTCGCCAAACA
CCAAATACATATCAATATGTACATTCGAGAAAGAAGCGATCAAAGAAGCGTCTTCGGGCGAGTAGGAGAA
TGCGGAGGAGAAGGAGAACGAGCTGATCTAGTATCTCTCCACAATCCAATGCCAACTGACCAACTGGCCA
TATTCGGAGCAATTTGAAGCCAATTTCCATCGCCTGGCGATCGCTCCATTCTTGGCTATATGTTTTTCAC
CGTTCCCGGGGCCATTTTCAAAGACTCGTCGGTAAGATAAGATTGTGTCACTCGCTGTCTCTCTTCATTT
GTCGAAGAATGCTGAGGAATTTCGCGATGACGTCGGCGAGTATTTTGAAGAATGAGAATAATTTGTATTT
ATACGAAAATCAGTTAGTGGAATTTTCTACAAAAACATGTTATCTATAGATAATTTTGTTGCAAAATATG
TTGACTATGACAAAGATTGTATGTATATACCTTTAATGTATTCTCATTTTCTTATGTATTTATAATGGCA
ATGATGATACTGATGATATTTTAAGATGATGCCAGACCACAGGCTGATTTCTGCGTCTTTTGCCGAACGC
AGTGCATGTGCGGTTGTTGTTTTTTGGAATAGTTTCAATTTTCGGACTGTCCGCTTTGATTTCAGTTTCT
TGGCTTATTCAAAAAGCAAAGTAAAGCCAAAAAAGCGAGATGGCAATACCAAATGCGGCAAAACGGTAGT
GGAAGGAAAGGGGTGCGGGGCAGCGGAAGGAAGGGTGGGGCGGGGCGTGGCGGGGTCTGTGGCTGGGCGC
GACGTCACCGACGTTGGAGCCACTCCTTTGACCATGTGTGCGTGTGTGTATTATTCGTGTCTCGCCACTC
GCCGGTTGTTTTTTTCTTTTTATCTCGCTCTCTCTAGCGCCATCTCGTACGCATGCTCAACGCACCGCAT
GTTGCCGTGTCCTTTATGCGTCATTTTGGCTCGAAATAGGCAATTATTTAAACAAAGATTAGTCAACGAA
AACGCTAAAATAAATAAGTCTACAATATGGTTACTTATTGCCATGTGTGTGCAGCCAACGATAGCAACAA
AAGCAACAACACAGTGGCTTTCCCTCTTTCACTTTTTGTTTGCAAGCGCGTGCGAGCAAGACGGCACGAC
CGGCAAACGCAATTACGCTGACAAAGAGCAGACGAAGTTTTGGCCGAAAAACATCAAGGCGCCTGATACG
AATGCATTTGCAATAACAATTGCGATATTTAATATTGTTTATGAAGCTGTTTGACTTCAAAACACACAAA
AAAAAAAATAAAACAAATTATTTGAAAGAGAATTAGGAATCGGACAGCTTATCGTTACGGGCTAACAGCA
CACCGAGACGAAATAGCTTACCTGACGTCACAGCCTCTGGAAGAACTGCCGCCAAGCAGAGAGAGAGAGA
AAAAGAGGGAGAGCAGCTTAGACCGCATGTGCTTGTGTGTGAGGCGTCTCTCTCTTCGTCTCCTGTTTGC
GCAAACGCATAGACTGCACTGAGAAAATCGATTACCTATTTTTTATGAATGAATATTTGCACTATTACTA
TTCAAAACTATTAAGATAGCAATCACATTCAATAGCCAAATACTATACCACCTGAGCGATGCAACGAAAT
GATCAATTTGAGCAAAAATGCTGCATATTTAGGACGGCATCATTATAGAAATGCTTCTTGCTGTGTACTT
TTCTCTCGTCTGGCAGCTGTTTCGCCGTTATTGTTAAAACCGGCTTAAGTTAGGTGTGTTTTCTACGACT
AGTGATGCCCCTACTAGAAGATGTGTGTTGCACAAATGTCCCTGAATAACCAATTTGAAGTGCAGATAGC
AGTAAACGTAAGCTAATATGAATATTATTTAACTGTAATGTTTTAATATCGCTGGACATTACTAATAAAC
CCACTATAAACACATGTACATATGTATGTTTTGGCATACAATGAGTAGTTGGGGAAAAAATGTGTAAAAG
CACCGTGACCATCACAGCATAAAGATAACCAGCTGAAGTATCGAATATGAGTAACCCCCAAATTGAATCA
CATGCCGCAACTGATAGGACCCATGGAAGTACACTCTTCATGGCGATATACAAGACACACACAAGCACGA
ACACCCAGTTGCGGAGGAAATTCTCCGTAAATGAAAACCCAATCGGCGAACAATTCATACCCATATATGG
TAAAAGTTTTGAACGCGACTTGAGAGCGGAGAGCATTGCGGCTGATAAGGTTTTAGCGCTAAGCGGGCTT
TATAAAACGGGCTGCGGGACCAGTTTTCATATCACTACCGTTTGAGTTCTTGTGCTGTGTGGATACTCCT
CCCGACACAAAGCCGCTCCATCAGCCAGCAGTCGTCTAATCCAGAGACCCCGGATCGGGGTACCAACATG
GTGAGCAAGGGCGAGGAGCTGTTCACCGGGGTGGTGCCCATCCTGGTCGAGCTGGACGGCGACGTAAACG
GCCACAAGTTCAGCGTGTCCGGCGAGGGCGAGGGCGATGCCACCTACGGCAAGCTGACCCTGAAGTTCAT
CTGCACCACCGGCAAGCTGCCCGTGCCCTGGCCCACCCTCGTGACCACCCTGACCTACGGCGTGCAGTGC
TTCAGCCGCTACCCCGACCACATGAAGCAGCACGACTTCTTCAAGTCCGCCATGCCCGAAGGCTACGTCC
AGGAGCGCACCATCTTCTTCAAGGACGACGGCAACTACAAGACCCGCGCCGAGGTGAAGTTCGAGGGCGA
CACCCTGGTGAACCGCATCGAGCTGAAGGGCATCGACTTCAAGGAGGACGGCAACATCCTGGGGCACAAG
CTGGAGTACAACTACAACAGCCACAACGTCTATATCATGGCCGACAAGCAGAAGAACGGCATCAAGGTGA
ACTTCAAGATCCGCCACAACATCGAGGACGGCAGCGTGCAGCTCGCCGACCACTACCAGCAGAACACCCC
CATCGGCGACGGCCCCGTGCTGCTGCCCGACAACCACTACCTGAGCACCCAGTCCGCCCTGAGCAAAGAC
CCCAACGAGAAGCGCGATCACATGGTCCTGCTGGAGTTCGTGACCGCCGCCGGGATCACTCTCGGCATGG
ACGAGCTGTACAAGCCAAGCTTAATTAAGATGAGTGCTCAACCGAGTCCGCATATGAATCCTCAGCAGCA
GCAGCAGCAGCAACAGCAGCAGCAGCAGACCGAGCAGGAGAAGGTGTACCAGTGGATCAATGAGCTGGCC
CATCCGGACACGCGTGAAACCGCTCTGCTCGAGCTAAGCAAGAAGCGTGAGACGGACCTGGCCCCCATGC
TGTGGAACAGCTTCGGGACCGCCTGCGCCCTGTTGCAGGAGATTGTTAACATCTACCCATCGATAACGCC
GCCCACTTTGACGGCCCACCAGTCGAACCGCGTGTGCAACGCCCTGGCGCTGCTGCAGTGCGTCGCCTCG
CACCCGGAGACTCGCACGGCCTTCCTGCAGGCCCAGATACCGCTGTACTTGTACCCTTTCTTGTCGACCA
CGTCCAAGACCAGGCCCTTCGAGTACTTGCGCCTGACCAGTTTGGGCGTGATTGGTGCTCTGGTCAAGAC
CGACGAACAGGAGGTGATCACCTTTCTGCTGACCACCGAGATCGTGCCCCTTTGTCTGAGCATCATGGAC
AGCGGATCGGAGCTGAGCAAGACTGTGGCCACTTTCATCATCCAGAAGATCCTGCTCGATGAGTCGGGTC
TGTCGTACATCTGCCAGACCGCCGAACGCTTTTCGCACGTGGCCATCACCCTGGGCAAAATGGTCATCCA
GCTGGCGAAGGATCCATGCGCCCGGCTGTTGAAGCATGTGGTGCGCTGCTATCTGCGTCTTTCGGACAAT
ACAGCCGCTCGCAAGGCCCTGGGACAGTGTCTGCCCGATCAGCTGCGTGACGGCACCTTTGCGCTGTGCC
TGCAAGAGGACAAGTCGACCAAGCAGTGGCTGCAGATGCTGCTCAAGAACCTGGAACTCGGCGCCACTCC
GCAGCAGATCGGCATGTCGCCACTGGGCTCCTAGTCTAGAGGGCCCGCGGTTCGAAGGTAAGCCTATCCC
TAACCCTCTCCTCGGTCTCGATTCTACGCGTACCGGTCATCATCACCATCACCATTGAGTTTAAACCCGC
TGATCAGCCTCGACTGTGCCTTCTAAGGCCTGAGCTCGCTGATCAGCCTCGATCGAGGATCCAGACATGA
TAAGATACATTGATGAGTTTGGACAAACCACAACTAGAATGCAGTGAAAAAAATGCTTTATTTGTGAAAT
TTGTGATGCTATTGCTTTATTTGTAACCATTATAAGCTGCAATAAACAAGTTAACAACAACAATTGCATT
CATTTTATGTTTCAGGTTCAGGGGGAGGTGTGGGAGGTTTTTTAAAGCAAGTAAAACCTCTACAAATGTG
GTATGGCTGATTATGATCAGTCGACCGATGCCCTTGAGAGCCTTCAACCCAGTCAGCTCCTTCCGGTGGG
CGCGGGGCATGACTATCGTCGCCGCACTTATGACTGTCTTCTTTATCATGCAACTCGTAGGACAGGTGCC
GGCAGCGCTCTGGGTCATTTTCGGCGAGGACCGCTTTCGCTGGAGCGCGACGATGATCGGCCTGTCGCTT
GCGGTATTCGGAATCTTGCACGCCCTCGCTCAAGCCTTCGTCACTGGTCCCGCCACCAAACGTTTCGGCG
AGAAGCAGGCCATTATCGCCGGCATGGCGGCCGACGCGCTGGGCTACGTCTTGCTGGCGTTCGCGACGCG
AGGCTGGATGGCCTTCCCCATTATGATTCTTCTCGCTTCCGGCGGCATCGGGATGCCCGCGTTGCAGGCC
ATGCTGTCCAGGCAGGTAGATGACGACCATCAGGGACAGCTTCAAGGATCGCTCGCGGCTCTTACCAGCC
AGCAAAAGGCCAGGAACCGTAAAAAGGCCGCGTTGCTGGCGTTTTTCCATAGGCTCCGCCCCCCTGACGA
GCATCACAAAAATCGACGCTCAAGTCAGAGGTGGCGAAACCCGACAGGACTATAAAGATACCAGGCGTTT
CCCCCTGGAAGCTCCCTCGTGCGCTCTCCTGTTCCGACCCTGCCGCTTACCGGATACCTGTCCGCCTTTC
TCCCTTCGGGAAGCGTGGCGCTTTCTCAATGCTCACGCTGTAGGTATCTCAGTTCGGTGTAGGTCGTTCG
CTCCAAGCTGGGCTGTGTGCACGAACCCCCCGTTCAGCCCGACCGCTGCGCCTTATCCGGTAACTATCGT
CTTGAGTCCAACCCGGTAAGACACGACTTATCGCCACTGGCAGCAGCCACTGGTAACAGGATTAGCAGAG
CGAGGTATGTAGGCGGTGCTACAGAGTTCTTGAAGTGGTGGCCTAACTACGGCTACACTAGAAGGACAGT
ATTTGGTATCTGCGCTCTGCTGAAGCCAGTTACCTTCGGAAAAAGAGTTGGTAGCTCTTGATCCGGCAAA
CAAACCACCGCTGGTAGCGGTGGTTTTTTTGTTTGCAAGCAGCAGATTACGCGCAGAAAAAAAGGATCTC
AAGAAGATCCTTTGATCTTTTCTACGGGGTCTGACGCTCAGTGGAACGAAAACTCACGTTAAGGGATTTT
GGTCATGAGATTATCAAAAAGGATCTTCACCTAGATCCTTTTAAATTAAAAATGAAGTTTTAAATCAATC
TAAAGTATATATGAGTAAACTTGGTCTGACAGTTACCAATGCTTAATCAGTGAGGCACCTATCTCAGCGA
TCTGTCTATTTCGTTCATCCATAGTTGCCTGACTCCCCGTCGTGTAGATAACTACGATACGGGAGGGCTT
ACCATCTGGCCCCAGTGCTGCAATGATACCGCGAGACCCACGCTCACCGGCTCCAGATTTATCAGCAATA
AACCAGCCAGCCGGAAGGGCCGAGCGCAGAAGTGGTCCTGCAACTTTATCCGCCTCCATCCAGTCTATTA
ATTGTTGCCGGGAAGCTAGAGTAAGTAGTTCGCCAGTTAATAGTTTGCGCAACGTTGTTGCCATTGCTGC
AGGCATCGTGGTGTCACGCTCGTCGTTTGGTATGGCTTCATTCAGCTCCGGTTCCCAACGATCAAGGCGA
GTTACATGATCCCCCATGTTGTGCAAAAAAGCGGTTAGCTCCTTCGGTCCTCCGATCGTTGTCAGAAGTA
AGTTGGCCGCAGTGTTATCACTCATGGTTATGGCAGCACTGCATAATTCTCTTACTGTCATGCCATCCGT
AAGATGCTTTTCTGTGACTGGTGAGTACTCAACCAAGTCATTCTGAGAATAGTGTATGCGGCGACCGAGT
TGCTCTTGCCCGGCGTCAACACGGGATAATACCGCGCCACATAGCAGAACTTTAAAAGTGCTCATCATTG
GAAAACGTTCTTCGGGGCGAAAACTCTCAAGGATCTTACCGCTGTTGAGATCCAGTTCGATGTAACCCAC
TCGTGCACCCAACTGATCTTCAGCATCTTTTACTTTCACCAGCGTTTCTGGGTGAGCAAAAACAGGAAGG
CAAAATGCCGCAAAAAAGGGAATAAGGGCGACACGGAAATGTTGAATACTCATACTCTTCCTTTTTCAAT
ATTATTGAAGCATTTATCAGGGTTATTGTCTCATGAGCGGATACATATTTGAATGTATTTAGAAAAATAA
ACAAATAGGGGTTCCGCGCACATTTCCCCGAAAAGTGCCACCTGACGTCTAAGAAACCATTATTATCATG
ACATTAACCTATAAAAATAGGCGTATCACGAGGCCCTTTCGT
